Addgene plasmid #132454: pELF2.1.0-gDNA
Purpose: CRISPR/Cas9 plasmid to create GFP fusion proteins
Depositing lab: Kevin White.
Backbone
  Vector backbone: pX330
  Backbone manufacturer: addgene ID: 42230
  Vector type: CRISPR
Growth in bacteria
  Bacterial resistance: Ampicillin, 100 μg/mL
  Growth temperature: 37°C
  Growth strain: DH5alpha
  Copy number: High Copy
Gene/Insert
  Gene/Insert name: ELF2
  gRNA/shRNA sequence: ATAAAATAGCAGCTCCACCA TGG
  Species: H. sapiens (human)
  Entrez Gene: ELF2 (a.k.a. EU32, NERF, NERF-1A, NERF-1B, NERF-1a,b, NERF-2)
  Cloning method: Restriction Enzyme; 5′ cloning site BbsI (destroyed during cloning); 3′ cloning site BbsI (destroyed during cloning)
Terms and licenses: Academic/Nonprofit Terms; Industry Terms: Not Available to Industry
Depositor comments: gRNA sequence also includes uncloned PAM after the space
How to cite: pELF2.1.0-gDNA was a gift from Kevin White (Addgene plasmid # 132454 ; http://n2t.net/addgene:132454 ; RRID:Addgene_132454)
