[The description below was written by a language model from this plasmid's Addgene catalogue record and pLannotate feature annotations shown in this document.]
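Description:
pELF2.1.0-gDNA is a pX330-based CRISPR/Cas9 plasmid carrying a single guide RNA directed against the human ELF2 gene (also known as NERF), which encodes an ETS-family transcription factor. It is an all-in-one vector for transient expression in mammalian cells. It is propagated in E. coli as a high-copy plasmid through a ColE1/pUC-type origin and selected with ampicillin via the β-lactamase gene. An f1 phage origin and a single annotated AAV2 ITR are backbone elements inherited from pX330. With only one ITR annotated, the record gives no indication that the plasmid is intended for AAV packaging.

Two expression units deliver the nuclease components. A human U6 RNA polymerase III promoter drives the guide. The ELF2-specific spacer was inserted between BbsI sites that were destroyed during cloning, and it lies directly upstream of the Streptococcus pyogenes gRNA scaffold. Because the sequence record is circular, the U6 promoter appears at the end of the map and the scaffold at the start. The PAM listed with the guide in the record is not part of the cloned sequence. The second unit uses a hybrid CBh-type promoter (CMV enhancer, chicken β-actin promoter and hybrid intron) to express S. pyogenes Cas9. The annotation tool splits Cas9 into contiguous N- and C-terminal segments that together form one continuous coding region, followed by a nucleoplasmin nuclear localization signal and a bGH polyadenylation signal.

The stated purpose is to create GFP fusion proteins. No GFP sequence or homology arms are annotated on this plasmid, so it presumably supplies only the targeted cut at the ELF2 locus, with a GFP donor template provided separately. The record does not describe that donor.
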