Features (pLannotate 1.2.2; 18 found; start..end, strand, type, name):
      1..76      +  misc_RNA       gRNA scaffold: guide RNA scaffold for the Streptococcus pyogenes CRISPR/Cas9 system
     83..126     +  misc_RNA       gRNA scaffold (fragment): guide RNA scaffold for the Streptococcus pyogenes CRISPR/Cas9 system
    173..458     +  enhancer       CMV enhancer: human cytomegalovirus immediate early enhancer; contains an 18-bp deletion relative to the standard CMV enhancer
    460..739     +  promoter       chicken β-actin promoter: No description available
    740..967     +  intron         hybrid intron: hybrid between chicken β-actin (CBA) and minute virus of mice (MMV) introns (Gray et al., 2011)
   1105..2706    +  CDS            Cas9(N): N-terminal portion of Streptococcus pyogenes Cas9 (Zetsche et al., 2015)
   2707..5205    +  CDS            Cas9(C): C-terminal portion of Streptococcus pyogenes Cas9 (Zetsche et al., 2015)
   5206..5253    +  CDS            nucleoplasmin NLS: bipartite nuclear localization signal from nucleoplasmin
   5287..5398    +  polyA_signal   bGH poly(A) signal: bovine growth hormone polyadenylation signal
   5503..5643    +  repeat_region  AAV2 ITR: inverted terminal repeat of adeno-associated virus serotype 2 inverted
   5648..5699    -  misc_feature   bom (fragment): basis of mobility region from pBR322
   5718..6173    +  rep_origin     f1 ori (sequence partly withheld): f1 bacteriophage origin of replication; arrow indicates direction of (+) strand synthesis
   6174..6223    -  misc_feature   bom (fragment): basis of mobility region from pBR322
   6325..6360    -  CDS            rop (fragment): Rop protein, which maintains plasmids at low copy number; rop
   6455..6559    +  promoter       AmpR promoter: bla
   6560..7420    +  CDS            AmpR: β-lactamase; bla; confers resistance to ampicillin, carbenicillin, and related antibiotics
   7591..8179    +  rep_origin     ori: high-copy-number ColE1/pMB1/pBR322/pUC origin of replication
   8241..8481    +  promoter       U6 promoter: RNA polymerase III promoter for human U6 snRNA
>Addgene plasmid #132454 | pELF2.1.0-gDNA | addgene full sequence | sequence record 266832 | Addgene NGS Result
GTTTTAGAGCTAGAAATAGCAAGTTAAAATAAGGCTAGTCCGTTATCAACTTGAAAAAGTGGCACCGAGT
CGGTGCTTTTTTGTTTTAGAGCTAGAAATAGCAAGTTAAAATAAGGCTAGTCCGTTTTTAGCGCGTGCGC
CAATTCTGCAGACAAATGGCTCTAGAGGTACCCGTTACATAACTTACGGTAAATGGCCCGCCTGGCTGAC
CGCCCAACGACCCCCGCCCATTGACGTCAATAGTAACGCCAATAGGGACTTTCCATTGACGTCAATGGGT
GGAGTATTTACGGTAAACTGCCCACTTGGCAGTACATCAAGTGTATCATATGCCAAGTACGCCCCCTATT
GACGTCAATGACGGTAAATGGCCCGCCTGGCATTGTGCCCAGTACATGACCTTATGGGACTTTCCTACTT
GGCAGTACATCTACGTATTAGTCATCGCTATTACCATGGTCGAGGTGAGCCCCACGTTCTGCTTCACTCT
CCCCATCTCCCCCCCCTCCCCACCCCCAATTTTGTATTTATTTATTTTTTAATTATTTTGTGCAGCGATG
GGGGCGGGGGGGGGGGGGGGGGGCGCGCGSCGGGSGGGGSGGGGCGGGGCGAGGGGCGGGGCGGGGCGAG
GCGGAGAGGTGCGGCGGCAGCCAATCAGAGCGGCGCGCTCCGAAAGTTTCCTTTTATGGCGAGGCGGCGG
CGGCGGCGGCCCTATAAAAAGCGAAGCGCGCGGCGGGCGGGAGTCGCTGCGCGCTGCCTTCGCCCCGTGC
CCCGCTCCGCCGCCGCCTCGCGCCGCCCGCCCCGGCTCTGACTGACCGCGTTACTCCCACAGGTGAGCGG
GCGGGACGGCCCTTCTCCTCCGGGCTGTAATTAGCTGAGCAAGAGGTAAGGGTTTAAGGGATGGTTGGTT
GGTGGGGTATTAATGTTTAATTACCTGGAGCACCTGCCTGAAATCACTTTTTTTCAGGTTGGACCGGTGC
CACCATGGACTATAAGGACCACGACGGAGACTACAAGGATCATGATATTGATTACAAAGACGATGACGAT
AAGATGGCCCCAAAGAAGAAGCGGAAGGTCGGTATCCACGGAGTCCCAGCAGCCGACAAGAAGTACAGCA
TCGGCCTGGACATCGGCACCAACTCTGTGGGCTGGGCCGTGATCACCGACGAGTACAAGGTGCCCAGCAA
GAAATTCAAGGTGCTGGGCAACACCGACCGGCACAGCATCAAGAAGAACCTGATCGGAGCCCTGCTGTTC
GACAGCGGCGAAACAGCCGAGGCCACCCGGCTGAAGAGAACCGCCAGAAGAAGATACACCAGACGGAAGA
ACCGGATCTGCTATCTGCAAGAGATCTTCAGCAACGAGATGGCCAAGGTGGACGACAGCTTCTTCCACAG
ACTGGAAGAGTCCTTCCTGGTGGAAGAGGATAAGAAGCACGAGCGGCACCCCATCTTCGGCAACATCGTG
GACGAGGTGGCCTACCACGAGAAGTACCCCACCATCTACCACCTGAGAAAGAAACTGGTGGACAGCACCG
ACAAGGCCGACCTGCGGCTGATCTATCTGGCCCTGGCCCACATGATCAAGTTCCGGGGCCACTTCCTGAT
CGAGGGCGACCTGAACCCCGACAACAGCGACGTGGACAAGCTGTTCATCCAGCTGGTGCAGACCTACAAC
CAGCTGTTCGAGGAAAACCCCATCAACGCCAGCGGCGTGGACGCCAAGGCCATCCTGTCTGCCAGACTGA
GCAAGAGCAGACGGCTGGAAAATCTGATCGCCCAGCTGCCCGGCGAGAAGAAGAATGGCCTGTTCGGAAA
CCTGATTGCCCTGAGCCTGGGCCTGACCCCCAACTTCAAGAGCAACTTCGACCTGGCCGAGGATGCCAAA
CTGCAGCTGAGCAAGGACACCTACGACGACGACCTGGACAACCTGCTGGCCCAGATCGGCGACCAGTACG
CCGACCTGTTTCTGGCCGCCAAGAACCTGTCCGACGCCATCCTGCTGAGCGACATCCTGAGAGTGAACAC
CGAGATCACCAAGGCCCCCCTGAGCGCCTCTATGATCAAGAGATACGACGAGCACCACCAGGACCTGACC
CTGCTGAAAGCTCTCGTGCGGCAGCAGCTGCCTGAGAAGTACAAAGAGATTTTCTTCGACCAGAGCAAGA
ACGGCTACGCCGGCTACATTGACGGCGGAGCCAGCCAGGAAGAGTTCTACAAGTTCATCAAGCCCATCCT
GGAAAAGATGGACGGCACCGAGGAACTGCTCGTGAAGCTGAACAGAGAGGACCTGCTGCGGAAGCAGCGG
ACCTTCGACAACGGCAGCATCCCCCACCAGATCCACCTGGGAGAGCTGCACGCCATTCTGCGGCGGCAGG
AAGATTTTTACCCATTCCTGAAGGACAACCGGGAAAAGATCGAGAAGATCCTGACCTTCCGCATCCCCTA
CTACGTGGGCCCTCTGGCCAGGGGAAACAGCAGATTCGCCTGGATGACCAGAAAGAGCGAGGAAACCATC
ACCCCCTGGAACTTCGAGGAAGTGGTGGACAAGGGCGCTTCCGCCCAGAGCTTCATCGAGCGGATGACCA
ACTTCGATAAGAACCTGCCCAACGAGAAGGTGCTGCCCAAGCACAGCCTGCTGTACGAGTACTTCACCGT
GTATAACGAGCTGACCAAAGTGAAATACGTGACCGAGGGAATGAGAAAGCCCGCCTTCCTGAGCGGCGAG
CAGAAAAAGGCCATCGTGGACCTGCTGTTCAAGACCAACCGGAAAGTGACCGTGAAGCAGCTGAAAGAGG
ACTACTTCAAGAAAATCGAGTGCTTCGACTCCGTGGAAATCTCCGGCGTGGAAGATCGGTTCAACGCCTC
CCTGGGCACATACCACGATCTGCTGAAAATTATCAAGGACAAGGACTTCCTGGACAATGAGGAAAACGAG
GACATTCTGGAAGATATCGTGCTGACCCTGACACTGTTTGAGGACAGAGAGATGATCGAGGAACGGCTGA
AAACCTATGCCCACCTGTTCGACGACAAAGTGATGAAGCAGCTGAAGCGGCGGAGATACACCGGCTGGGG
CAGGCTGAGCCGGAAGCTGATCAACGGCATCCGGGACAAGCAGTCCGGCAAGACAATCCTGGATTTCCTG
AAGTCCGACGGCTTCGCCAACAGAAACTTCATGCAGCTGATCCACGACGACAGCCTGACCTTTAAAGAGG
ACATCCAGAAAGCCCAGGTGTCCGGCCAGGGCGATAGCCTGCACGAGCACATTGCCAATCTGGCCGGCAG
CCCCGCCATTAAGAAGGGCATCCTGCAGACAGTGAAGGTGGTGGACGAGCTCGTGAAAGTGATGGGCCGG
CACAAGCCCGAGAACATCGTGATCGAAATGGCCAGAGAGAACCAGACCACCCAGAAGGGACAGAAGAACA
GCCGCGAGAGAATGAAGCGGATCGAAGAGGGCATCAAAGAGCTGGGCAGCCAGATCCTGAAAGAACACCC
CGTGGAAAACACCCAGCTGCAGAACGAGAAGCTGTACCTGTACTACCTGCAGAATGGGCGGGATATGTAC
GTGGACCAGGAACTGGACATCAACCGGCTGTCCGACTACGATGTGGACCATATCGTGCCTCAGAGCTTTC
TGAAGGACGACTCCATCGACAACAAGGTGCTGACCAGAAGCGACAAGAACCGGGGCAAGAGCGACAACGT
GCCCTCCGAAGAGGTCGTGAAGAAGATGAAGAACTACTGGCGGCAGCTGCTGAACGCCAAGCTGATTACC
CAGAGAAAGTTCGACAATCTGACCAAGGCCGAGAGAGGCGGCCTGAGCGAACTGGATAAGGCCGGCTTCA
TCAAGAGACAGCTGGTGGAAACCCGGCAGATCACAAAGCACGTGGCACAGATCCTGGACTCCCGGATGAA
CACTAAGTACGACGAGAATGACAAGCTGATCCGGGAAGTGAAAGTGATCACCCTGAAGTCCAAGCTGGTG
TCCGATTTCCGGAAGGATTTCCAGTTTTACAAAGTGCGCGAGATCAACAACTACCACCACGCCCACGACG
CCTACCTGAACGCCGTCGTGGGAACCGCCCTGATCAAAAAGTACCCTAAGCTGGAAAGCGAGTTCGTGTA
CGGCGACTACAAGGTGTACGACGTGCGGAAGATGATCGCCAAGAGCGAGCAGGAAATCGGCAAGGCTACC
GCCAAGTACTTCTTCTACAGCAACATCATGAACTTTTTCAAGACCGAGATTACCCTGGCCAACGGCGAGA
TCCGGAAGCGGCCTCTGATCGAGACAAACGGCGAAACCGGGGAGATCGTGTGGGATAAGGGCCGGGATTT
TGCCACCGTGCGGAAAGTGCTGAGCATGCCCCAAGTGAATATCGTGAAAAAGACCGAGGTGCAGACAGGC
GGCTTCAGCAAAGAGTCTATCCTGCCCAAGAGGAACAGCGATAAGCTGATCGCCAGAAAGAAGGACTGGG
ACCCTAAGAAGTACGGCGGCTTCGACAGCCCCACCGTGGCCTATTCTGTGCTGGTGGTGGCCAAAGTGGA
AAAGGGCAAGTCCAAGAAACTGAAGAGTGTGAAAGAGCTGCTGGGGATCACCATCATGGAAAGAAGCAGC
TTCGAGAAGAATCCCATCGACTTTCTGGAAGCCAAGGGCTACAAAGAAGTGAAAAAGGACCTGATCATCA
AGCTGCCTAAGTACTCCCTGTTCGAGCTGGAAAACGGCCGGAAGAGAATGCTGGCCTCTGCCGGCGAACT
GCAGAAGGGAAACGAACTGGCCCTGCCCTCCAAATATGTGAACTTCCTGTACCTGGCCAGCCACTATGAG
AAGCTGAAGGGCTCCCCCGAGGATAATGAGCAGAAACAGCTGTTTGTGGAACAGCACAAGCACTACCTGG
ACGAGATCATCGAGCAGATCAGCGAGTTCTCCAAGAGAGTGATCCTGGCCGACGCTAATCTGGACAAAGT
GCTGTCCGCCTACAACAAGCACCGGGATAAGCCCATCAGAGAGCAGGCCGAGAATATCATCCACCTGTTT
ACCCTGACCAATCTGGGAGCCCCTGCCGCCTTCAAGTACTTTGACACCACCATCGACCGGAAGAGGTACA
CCAGCACCAAAGAGGTGCTGGACGCCACCCTGATCCACCAGAGCATCACCGGCCTGTACGAGACACGGAT
CGACCTGTCTCAGCTGGGAGGCGACAAAAGGCCGGCGGCCACGAAAAAGGCCGGCCAGGCAAAAAAGAAA
AAGTAAGAATTCCTAGAGCTCGCTGATCAGCCTCGACTGTGCCTTCTAGTTGCCAGCCATCTGTTGTTTG
CCCCTCCCCCGTGCCTTCCTTGACCCTGGAAGGTGCCACTCCCACTGTCCTTTCCTAATAAAATGAGGAA
ATTGCATCGCATTGTCTGAGTAGGTGTCATTCTATTCTGGGGGGTGGGGTGGGGCAGGACAGCAAGGGGG
AGGATTGGGAAGAGAATAGCAGGCATGCTGGGGAGCGGCCGCAGGAACCCCTAGTGATGGAGTTGGCCAC
TCCCTCTCTGCGCGCTCGCTCGCTCACTGAGGCCGGGCGACCAAAGGTCGCCCGACGCCCGGGCTTTGCC
CGGGCGGCCTCAGTGAGCGAGCGAGCGCGCAGCTGCCTGCAGGGGCGCCTGATGCGGTATTTTCTCCTTA
CGCATCTGTGCGGTATTTCACACCGCATA
[95 nt withheld, positions 5700-5794]
T
[46 nt withheld, positions 5796-5841]
C
[141 nt withheld, positions 5843-5983]
CCTTTGACGTTGGAGTCCACGTTCTTT
[37 nt withheld, positions 6011-6047]
ACTCTATCTCGGGCTATTCTTTTGATTTATAAGGGATTTTGCCGATTTCGGTCTATTGGTTAAAAAATGA
GCTGATTTAACAAAAATTTAACGCGAATTTTAACAAAATATTAACGTTTACAATTTTATGGTGCACTCTC
AGTACAATCTGCTCTGATGCCGCATAGTTAAGCCAGCCCCGACACCCGCCAACACCCGCTGACGCGCCCT
GACGGGCTTGTCTGCTCCCGGCATCCGCTTACAGACAAGCTGTGACCGTCTCCGGGAGCTGCATGTGTCA
GAGGTTTTCACCGTCATCACCGAAACGCGCGAGACGAAAGGGCCTCGTGATACGCCTATTTTTATAGGTT
AATGTCATGATAATAATGGTTTCTTAGACGTCAGGTGGCACTTTTCGGGGAAATGTGCGCGGAACCCCTA
TTTGTTTATTTTTCTAAATACATTCAAATATGTATCCGCTCATGAGACAATAACCCTGATAAATGCTTCA
ATAATATTGAAAAAGGAAGAGTATGAGTATTCAACATTTCCGTGTCGCCCTTATTCCCTTTTTTGCGGCA
TTTTGCCTTCCTGTTTTTGCTCACCCAGAAACGCTGGTGAAAGTAAAAGATGCTGAAGATCAGTTGGGTG
CACGAGTGGGTTACATCGAACTGGATCTCAACAGCGGTAAGATCCTTGAGAGTTTTCGCCCCGAAGAACG
TTTTCCAATGATGAGCACTTTTAAAGTTCTGCTATGTGGCGCGGTATTATCCCGTATTGACGCCGGGCAA
GAGCAACTCGGTCGCCGCATACACTATTCTCAGAATGACTTGGTTGAGTACTCACCAGTCACAGAAAAGC
ATCTTACGGATGGCATGACAGTAAGAGAATTATGCAGTGCTGCCATAACCATGAGTGATAACACTGCGGC
CAACTTACTTCTGACAACGATCGGAGGACCGAAGGAGCTAACCGCTTTTTTGCACAACATGGGGGATCAT
GTAACTCGCCTTGATCGTTGGGAACCGGAGCTGAATGAAGCCATACCAAACGACGAGCGTGACACCACGA
TGCCTGTAGCAATGGCAACAACGTTGCGCAAACTATTAACTGGCGAACTACTTACTCTAGCTTCCCGGCA
ACAATTAATAGACTGGATGGAGGCGGATAAAGTTGCAGGACCACTTCTGCGCTCGGCCCTTCCGGCTGGC
TGGTTTATTGCTGATAAATCTGGAGCCGGTGAGCGTGGAAGCCGCGGTATCATTGCAGCACTGGGGCCAG
ATGGTAAGCCCTCCCGTATCGTAGTTATCTACACGACGGGGAGTCAGGCAACTATGGATGAACGAAATAG
ACAGATCGCTGAGATAGGTGCCTCACTGATTAAGCATTGGTAACTGTCAGACCAAGTTTACTCATATATA
CTTTAGATTGATTTAAAACTTCATTTTTAATTTAAAAGGATCTAGGTGAAGATCCTTTTTGATAATCTCA
TGACCAAAATCCCTTAACGTGAGTTTTCGTTCCACTGAGCGTCAGACCCCGTAGAAAAGATCAAAGGATC
TTCTTGAGATCCTTTTTTTCTGCGCGTAATCTGCTGCTTGCAAACAAAAAAACCACCGCTACCAGCGGTG
GTTTGTTTGCCGGATCAAGAGCTACCAACTCTTTTTCCGAAGGTAACTGGCTTCAGCAGAGCGCAGATAC
CAAATACTGTTCTTCTAGTGTAGCCGTAGTTAGGCCACCACTTCAAGAACTCTGTAGCACCGCCTACATA
CCTCGCTCTGCTAATCCTGTTACCAGTGGCTGCTGCCAGTGGCGATAAGTCGTGTCTTACCGGGTTGGAC
TCAAGACGATAGTTACCGGATAAGGCGCAGCGGTCGGGCTGAACGGGGGGTTCGTGCACACAGCCCAGCT
TGGAGCGAACGACCTACACCGAACTGAGATACCTACAGCGTGAGCTATGAGAAAGCGCCACGCTTCCCGA
AGGGAGAAAGGCGGACAGGTATCCGGTAAGCGGCAGGGTCGGAACAGGAGAGCGCACGAGGGAGCTTCCA
GGGGGAAACGCCTGGTATCTTTATAGTCCTGTCGGGTTTCGCCACCTCTGACTTGAGCGTCGATTTTTGT
GATGCTCGTCAGGGGGGCGGAGCCTATGGAAAAACGCCAGCAACGCGGCCTTTTTACGGTTCCTGGCCTT
TTGCTGGCCTTTTGCTCACATGTGAGGGCCTATTTCCCATGATTCCTTCATATTTGCATATACGATACAA
GGCTGTTAGAGAGATAATTGGAATTAATTTGACTGTAAACACAAAGATATTAGTACAAAATACGTGACGT
AGAAAGTAATAATTTCTTGGGTAGTTTGCAGTTTTAAAATTATGTTTTAAAATGGACTATCATATGCTTA
CCGTAACTTGAAAGTATTTCGATTTCTTGGCTTTATATATCTTGTGGAAAGGACGAAACACCGATAAAAT
AGCAGCTCCACCA
